Addgene plasmid #80980: pIMP1-Pthl-AbrB1941
Purpose: Used for abrB1941(CAC1941) overexpression in Clostridium acetobutylicum
Depositing lab: Wei-Hong Jiang. Depositing organization: CAS Center for Excellence in Molecular Plant Sciences ("CEMPS"). Publication: Roles of three AbrBs in regulating two-phase Clostridium acetobutylicum fermentation. Xue Q, Yang Y, Chen J, Chen L, Yang S, Jiang W, Gu Y. Appl Microbiol Biotechnol. 2016 Jun 8. 10.1007/s00253-016-7638-x PubMed 27276910.
Backbone
  Vector backbone: pIMP1-Pthl
  Backbone manufacturer: Xiao et al, PMID 21926197
  Vector type: Bacterial Expression
Growth in bacteria
  Bacterial resistance: Ampicillin, 100 μg/mL
  Growth temperature: 37°C
  Growth strain: DH5alpha
  Copy number: Unknown
Gene/Insert
  Gene/Insert name: abrB1941(CAC1941)
  Insert size (bp): 240
  Promoter: thl (cac2873)
  Cloning method: Restriction Enzyme; 5′ cloning site XbaI (not destroyed); 3′ cloning site BamHI (not destroyed)
  Sequencing primers: 5′ unknown; 3′ M13-F20
Terms and licenses: Academic/Nonprofit Terms; Industry Terms: Not Available to Industry
How to cite: pIMP1-Pthl-AbrB1941 was a gift from Wei-Hong Jiang (Addgene plasmid # 80980 ; http://n2t.net/addgene:80980 ; RRID:Addgene_80980)
