[The description below was written by a language model from this plasmid's Addgene catalogue record and pLannotate feature annotations shown in this document.]
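Description:
pIMP1-Pthl-AbrB1941 is a bacterial expression plasmid built on the pIMP1-Pthl backbone for overexpressing the abrB1941 gene (locus CAC1941) in Clostridium acetobutylicum. The feature table of the 5,105-nt depositor sequence shows the architecture of an E. coli/Gram-positive shuttle vector. A pUC/pBR322-derived portion supplies the high-copy ColE1-type origin and the β-lactamase gene with its own promoter, which provide replication and ampicillin selection in E. coli. It also carries remnants of the lac region (CAP site, lac promoter and operator, and fragments of lacZα, lacI, rop, bom and the pUC multiple cloning site). A second portion carries repL, a replication protein of Gram-positive plasmid origin. It also carries ermC', an rRNA methylase that confers resistance to macrolide-lincosamide-streptogramin B antibiotics. Together these would be expected to support maintenance and selection in the clostridial host, although the record itself lists only ampicillin as the resistance marker.

The payload is a 240-bp abrB1941 insert cloned between XbaI and BamHI sites, both of which are preserved. It is driven by the thl promoter (cac2873, the thiolase gene promoter). This promoter is not annotated in the feature table but is stated in the catalogue fields. The annotation software detects the insert as a partial match to Bacillus subtilis AbrB, a transition-state regulator that represses and activates genes at the shift from vegetative growth to stationary phase and sporulation. This reflects homology, not a Bacillus origin for the gene. No epitope tags or reporters are recorded. The plasmid was made for a study of three AbrB homologues and their roles in regulating the two-phase fermentation of C. acetobutylicum.
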