Features (pLannotate 1.2.2; 14 found; start..end, strand, type, name):
    179..358     +  CDS            abrB (fragment): ABRB_BACSU - Also known as cpsX. Experimental evidence at protein level: Swiss-Prot protein existence level 1. Ambiactive repressor and activator of the transcription of genes expressed during the transition state between vegetative growth and the onset of stationary phase and sporulation. It controls the expression of genes spovG and tycA. AbrB binds to the tycA promoter region at two A- and T-rich sites, it may be the sole repressor of tycA transcription. From Bacillus subtilis (strain 168).
    419..445     -  misc_feature   MCS (fragment): pUC18/19 multiple cloning site
    442..599     +  CDS            lacZα (fragment): LacZα fragment of β-galactosidase; lacZ fragment
    605..704     -  misc_feature   bom (fragment): basis of mobility region from pBR322
    806..841     -  CDS            rop (fragment): Rop protein, which maintains plasmids at low copy number; rop
    936..1040    +  promoter       AmpR promoter: bla
   1041..1901    +  CDS            AmpR: β-lactamase; bla; confers resistance to ampicillin, carbenicillin, and related antibiotics
   2072..2660    +  rep_origin     ori: high-copy-number ColE1/pMB1/pBR322/pUC origin of replication
   2843..2935    +  CDS            lacI (fragment): lac repressor; lacI; The lac repressor binds to the lac operator to inhibit transcription in E. coli. This inhibition can be relieved by adding lactose or isopropyl-β-D-thiogalactopyranoside (IPTG).
   2948..2969    +  protein_bind   CAP binding site: CAP binding activates transcription in the presence of cAMP. E. coli catabolite activator protein
   2984..3014    +  promoter       lac promoter: promoter for the E. coli lac operon
   3022..3038    +  protein_bind   lac operator: The lac repressor binds to the lac operator to inhibit transcription in E. coli. This inhibition can be relieved by adding lactose or isopropyl-β-D-thiogalactopyranoside (IPTG). lac repressor encoded by lacI
   3430..4161    +  CDS            ermC': ERM_BACIU - Experimental evidence at protein level: Swiss-Prot protein existence level 1. This protein produces a dimethylation of the adenine residue at position 2085 in 23S rRNA, resulting in reduced affinity between ribosomes and macrolide-lincosamide-streptogramin B antibiotics. From Bacillus subtilis.
   4612..5049    +  CDS            repL: REPLM_BACIU - Protein predicted: Swiss-Prot protein existence level 4. From Bacillus subtilis.
>Addgene plasmid #80980 | pIMP1-Pthl-AbrB1941 | depositor full sequence | sequence record 158617 | pIMP1-Pthl-AbrB1941 sequence 5105 bps
AGCTTGGCTGCAGTTTTTAACAAAATATATTGATAAAAATAATAATAGTGGGTATAATTAAGTTGTTAGA
GAAAACGTATAAATTAGGGATAAACTATGGAACTTATGAAATAGATTGAAATGGTTTATCTGTTACCCCG
TATCAAAATTTAGGAGGTTAGTTAGAGTCGACTCTAGAATGAAATCAACAGGAATAGTAAGAAAATTGGA
TAGCTTGGGAAGGGTAGTAATACCTAAAGAATTGAGAAGAACATTTAATATAGCAGAAAAGGACGCTTTA
GAAATTTATGTAGATGGTGAGCAGATAGTCTTAAAGAAATATAATCCAGCATGTGTGTTCTGCGGTGAAG
CAAGCGACGTAATAAATTATAAAGGAAAGAAGATATGTAAGAAGTGCTTGAAAGAATTAAGGAGGTAGGG
ATCCCCGGGTACCGAGCTCGAATTCACTGGCCGTCGTTTTACAACGTCGTGACTGGGAAAACCCTGGCGT
TACCCAACTTAATCGCCTTGCAGCACATCCCCCTTTCGCCAGCTGGCGTAATAGCGAAGAGGCCCGCACC
GATCGCCCTTCCCAACAGTTGCGCAGCCTGAATGGCGAATGGCGCCTGATGCGGTATTTTCTCCTTACGC
ATCTGTGCGGTATTTCACACCGCATATGGTGCACTCTCAGTACAATCTGCTCTGATGCCGCATAGTTAAG
CCAGCCCCGACACCCGCCAACACCCGCTGACGCGCCCTGACGGGCTTGTCTGCTCCCGGCATCCGCTTAC
AGACAAGCTGTGACCGTCTCCGGGAGCTGCATGTGTCAGAGGTTTTCACCGTCATCACCGAAACGCGCGA
GACGAAAGGGCCTCGTGATACGCCTATTTTTATAGGTTAATGTCATGATAATAATGGTTTCTTAGACGTC
AGGTGGCACTTTTCGGGGAAATGTGCGCGGAACCCCTATTTGTTTATTTTTCTAAATACATTCAAATATG
TATCCGCTCATGAGACAATAACCCTGATAAATGCTTCAATAATATTGAAAAAGGAAGAGTATGAGTATTC
AACATTTCCGTGTCGCCCTTATTCCCTTTTTTGCGGCATTTTGCCTTCCTGTTTTTGCTCACCCAGAAAC
GCTGGTGAAAGTAAAAGATGCTGAAGATCAGTTGGGTGCACGAGTGGGTTACATCGAACTGGATCTCAAC
AGCGGTAAGATCCTTGAGAGTTTTCGCCCCGAAGAACGTTTTCCAATGATGAGCACTTTTAAAGTTCTGC
TATGTGGCGCGGTATTATCCCGTATTGACGCCGGGCAAGAGCAACTCGGTCGCCGCATACACTATTCTCA
GAATGACTTGGTTGAGTACTCACCAGTCACAGAAAAGCATCTTACGGATGGCATGACAGTAAGAGAATTA
TGCAGTGCTGCCATAACCATGAGTGATAACACTGCGGCCAACTTACTTCTGACAACGATCGGAGGACCGA
AGGAGCTAACCGCTTTTTTGCACAACATGGGGGATCATGTAACTCGCCTTGATCGTTGGGAACCGGAGCT
GAATGAAGCCATACCAAACGACGAGCGTGACACCACGATGCCTGTAGCAATGGCAACAACGTTGCGCAAA
CTATTAACTGGCGAACTACTTACTCTAGCTTCCCGGCAACAATTAATAGACTGGATGGAGGCGGATAAAG
TTGCAGGACCACTTCTGCGCTCGGCCCTTCCGGCTGGCTGGTTTATTGCTGATAAATCTGGAGCCGGTGA
GCGTGGGTCTCGCGGTATCATTGCAGCACTGGGGCCAGATGGTAAGCCCTCCCGTATCGTAGTTATCTAC
ACGACGGGGAGTCAGGCAACTATGGATGAACGAAATAGACAGATCGCTGAGATAGGTGCCTCACTGATTA
AGCATTGGTAACTGTCAGACCAAGTTTACTCATATATACTTTAGATTGATTTAAAACTTCATTTTTAATT
TAAAAGGATCTAGGTGAAGATCCTTTTTGATAATCTCATGACCAAAATCCCTTAACGTGAGTTTTCGTTC
CACTGAGCGTCAGACCCCGTAGAAAAGATCAAAGGATCTTCTTGAGATCCTTTTTTTCTGCGCGTAATCT
GCTGCTTGCAAACAAAAAAACCACCGCTACCAGCGGTGGTTTGTTTGCCGGATCAAGAGCTACCAACTCT
TTTTCCGAAGGTAACTGGCTTCAGCAGAGCGCAGATACCAAATACTGTCCTTCTAGTGTAGCCGTAGTTA
GGCCACCACTTCAAGAACTCTGTAGCACCGCCTACATACCTCGCTCTGCTAATCCTGTTACCAGTGGCTG
CTGCCAGTGGCGATAAGTCGTGTCTTACCGGGTTGGACTCAAGACGATAGTTACCGGATAAGGCGCAGCG
GTCGGGCTGAACGGGGGGTTCGTGCACACAGCCCAGCTTGGAGCGAACGACCTACACCGAACTGAGATAC
CTACAGCGTGAGCTATGAGAAAGCGCCACGCTTCCCGAAGGGAGAAAGGCGGACAGGTATCCGGTAAGCG
GCAGGGTCGGAACAGGAGAGCGCACGAGGGAGCTTCCAGGGGGAAACGCCTGGTATCTTTATAGTCCTGT
CGGGTTTCGCCACCTCTGACTTGAGCGTCGATTTTTGTGATGCTCGTCAGGGGGGCGGAGCCTATGGAAA
AACGCCAGCAACGCGGCCTTTTTACGGTTCCTGGCCTTTTGCTGGCCTTTTGCTCACATGTTCTTTCCTG
CGTTATCCCCTGATTCTGTGGATAACCGTATTACCGCCTTTGAGTGAGCTGATACCGCTCGCCGCAGCCG
AACGACCGAGCGCAGCGAGTCAGTGAGCGAGGAAGCGGAAGAGCGCCCAATACGCAAACCGCCTCTCCCC
GCGCGTTGGCCGATTCATTAATGCAGCTGGCACGACAGGTTTCCCGACTGGAAAGCGGGCAGTGAGCGCA
ACGCAATTAATGTGAGTTAGCTCACTCATTAGGCACCCCAGGCTTTACACTTTATGCTTCCGGCTCGTAT
GTTGTGTGGAATTGTGAGCGGATAACAATTTCACACAGGAAACAGCTATGACCATGATTACGCCAAGCTT
TGGCTAACACACACGCCATTCCAACCAATAGTTTTCTCGGCATAAAGCCATGCTCTGACGCTTAAATGCA
CTAATGCCTTAAAAAAACATTAAAGTCTAACACACTAGACTTATTTACTTCGTAATTAAGTCGTTAAACC
GTGTGCTCTACGACCAAAAGTATAAAACCTTTAAGAACTTTCTTTTTTCTTGTAAAAAAAGAAACTAGAT
AAATCTCTCATATCTTTTATTCAATAATCGCATCAGATTGCAGTATAAATTTAACGATCACTCATCATGT
TCATATTTATCAGAGCTCGTGCTATAATTATACTAATTTTATAAGGAGGAAAAAATAAAGAGGGTTATAA
TGAACGAGAAAAATATAAAACACAGTCAAAACTTTATTACTTCAAAACATAATATAGATAAAATAATGAC
AAATATAAGATTAAATGAACATGATAATATCTTTGAAATCGGCTCAGGAAAAGGGCATTTTACCCTTGAA
TTAGTACAGAGGTGTAATTTCGTAACTGCCATTGAAATAGACCATAAATTATGCAAAACTACAGAAAATA
AACTTGTTGATCACGATAATTTCCAAGTTTTAAACAAGGATATATTGCAGTTTAAATTTCCTAAAAACCA
ATCCTATAAAATATTTGGTAATATACCTTATAACATAAGTACGGATATAATACGCAAAATTGTTTTTGAT
AGTATAGCTGATGAGATTTATTTAATCGTGGAATACGGGTTTGCTAAAAGATTATTAAATACAAAACGCT
CATTGGCATTATTTTTAATGGCAGAAGTTGATATTTCTATATTAAGTATGGTTCCAAGAGAATATTTTCA
TCCTAAACCTAAAGTGAATAGCTCACTTATCAGATTAAATAGAAAAAAATCAAGAATATCACACAAAGAT
AAACAGAAGTATAATTATTTCGTTATGAAATGGGTTAACAAAGAATACAAGAAAATATTTACAAAAAATC
AATTTAACAATTCCTTAAAACATGCAGGAATTGACGATTTAAACAATATTAGCTTTGAACAATTCTTATC
TCTTTTCAATAGCTATAAATTATTTAATAAGTAAGTTAAGGGATGCATAAACTGCATCCCTTAACTTGTT
TTTCGTGTACCTATTTTTTGTGAATCGATTATGTCTTTTGCGCATTCACTTCTTTTCTATATAAATATGA
GCGAAGCGAATAAGCGTCGGAAAAGCAGCAAAAAGTTTCCTTTTTGCTGTTGGAGCATGGGGGTTCAGGG
GGTGCAGTATCTGACGTCAATGCCGAGCGAAAGCGAGCCGAAGGGTAGCATTTACGTTAGATAACCCCCT
GATATGCTCCGACGCTTTATATAGAAAAGAAGATTCAACTAGGTAAAATCTTAATATAGGTTGAGATGAT
AAGGTTTATAAGGAATTTGTTTGTTCTAATTTTTCACTCATTTTGTTCTAATTTCTTTTAACAAATGTTC
TTTTTTTTTTAGAACAGTTATGATATAGTTAGAATAGTTTAAAATAAGGAGTGAGAAAAAGATGAAAGAA
AGATATGGAACAGTCTATAAAGGCTCTCAGAGGCTCATAGACGAAGAAAGTGGAGAAGTCATAGAGGTAG
ACAAGTTATACCGTAAACAAACGTCTGGTAACTTCGTAAAGGCATATATAGTGCAATTAATAAGTATGTT
AGATATGATTGGCGGAAAAAAACTTAAAATCGTTAACTATATCCTAGATAATGTCCACTTAAGTAACAAT
ACAATGATAGCTACAACAAGAGAAATAGCAAAAGCTACAGGAACAAGTCTACAAACAGTAATAACAACAC
TTAAAATCTTAGAAGAAGGAAATATTATAAAAAGAAAAACTGGAGTATTAATGTTAAACCCTGAACTACT
AATGAGAGGCGACGACCAAAAACAAAAATACCTCTTACTCGAATTTGGGAACTTTGAGCAAGAGGCAAAT
GAAATAGATTGACCTCCCAATAACACCACGTAGTTATTGGGAGGTCAATCTATGAAATGCGATTA
