>Addgene plasmid #80980 | pIMP1-Pthl-AbrB1941 | addgene partial sequence | sequence record 158615 | pUC-3 5'-GCCATTCGCCATTCAGGCTGCGCAACTGTT-3'
GGCGATCGGTGCGGGCCTCTTCGCTATTACGCCAGCTGGCGAAAGGGGGATGTGCTGCAAGGCGATTAAG
TTGGGTAACGCCAGGGTTTTCCCAGTCACGACGTTGTAAAACGACGGCCAGTGAATTCGAGCTCGGTACC
CGGGGATCCCTACCTCCTTAATTCTTTCAAGCACTTCTTACATATCTTCTTTCCTTTATAATTTATTACG
TCGCTTGCTTCACCGCAGAACACACATGCTGGATTATATTTCTTTAAGACTATCTGCTCACCATCTACAT
AAATTTCTAAAGCGTCCTTTTCTGCTATATTAAATGTTCTTCTCAATTCTTTAGGTATTACTACCCTTCC
CAAGCTATCCAATTTTCTTACTATTCCTGTTGATTTCATTCTAGAGTCGACTCTAACTAACCTCCTAAAT
TTTGATACGGGGTAACAGATAAACCATTTCAATCTATTTCATAAGTTCCATAGTTTATCCCTAATTTATA
CGTTTTCTCTAACAACTTAATTATACCCACTATTATTATTTTTATCAATATATTTTGTTAAAAACTGCAG
CCAAGCTTAATCGCATTTCATAGATTGACCTCCCAATAACTACGTGGTGTTATTGGGAGGTCAATCTATT
TCATTTGCCTCTTGCTCAAAGTTCCCAAATTCGAGTAAGAGGTATTTTTGTTTTTGGTCGTCGCCTCTCA
TTAGTAGTTCAGGGTTTAACATTAATACTCCAGTTTTTCTTTTTATAATATTTCCTTCTTCTAAGATTTT
AAGTGTTGTTATTACTGTTTGTAGACTTGTTCCTGTAGCTTTTGCTATTTCTCTTGTTGTAGCTATCATT
GTATTGTTACTTAAGTGGACATTATCTAGGATATAGTTAACGATTTTAAGTTTTTT
