>Addgene plasmid #80980 | pIMP1-Pthl-AbrB1941 | addgene partial sequence | sequence record 158616 | pBR322ori-F 5'-GGGAAACGCCTGGTATCTTT-3'
GCCACCTCTGACTTGAGCGTCGATTTTTGTGATGCTCGTCAGGGGGGCGGAGCCTATGGAAAAACGCCAG
CAACGCGGCCTTTTTACGGTTCCTGGCCTTTTGCTGGCCTTTTGCTCACATGTTCTTTCCTGCGTTATCC
CCTGATTCTGTGGATAACCGTATTACCGCCTTTGAGTGAGCTGATACCGCTCGCCGCAGCCGAACGACCG
AGCGCAGCGAGTCAGTGAGCGAGGAAGCGGAAGAGCGCCCAATACGCAAACCGCCTCTCCCCGCGCGTTG
GCCGATTCATTAATGCAGCTGGCACGACAGGTTTCCCGACTGGAAAGCGGGCAGTGAGCGCAACGCAATT
AATGTGAGTTAGCTCACTCATTAGGCACCCCAGGCTTTACACTTTATGCTTCCGGCTCGTATGTTGTGTG
GAATTGTGAGCGGATAACAATTTCACACAGGAAACAGCTATGACCATGATTACGCCAAGCTTTGGCTAAC
ACACACGCCATTCCAACCAATAGTTTTCTCGGCATAAAGCCATGCTCTGACGCTTAAATGCACTAATGCC
TTAAAAAAACATTAAAGTCTAACACACTAGACTTATTTACTTCGTAATTAAGTCGTTAAACCGTGTGCTC
TACGACCAAAAGTATAAAACCTTTAAGAACTTTCTTTTTTCTTGTAAAAAAAGAAACTAGATAAATCTCT
CATATCTTTTATTCAATAATCGCATCAGATTGCAGTATAAATTTAACGATCACTCATCATGTTCATATTT
ATCAGAGCTCGTGCTATAATTATACTAATTTTATAAGGAGGAAAAAATAAAGAGGGTTATAATGAACGAG
AAAAATATAAAACACAGTCAAAACTTTATTACTTCAAAACATAATATAGATAAAATAATGACAAATATAA
GATTAAATGAACATGATAATATCTTTGAAATCGGCTCAGGAAAAGGGCATTTTACCCTTGAATTAGTACA
GAGGTGTAATTTCGTAACTGCCATTGAAATAGACCAT
